>Addgene plasmid #140162 | pEF-pIgH-ESCargo(FTV,Crimson) | addgene full sequence | sequence record 275853 | Addgene NGS Result
TGAGGCTCCGGTGCCCGTCAGTGGGCAGAGCGCACATCGCCCACAGTCCCCGAGAAGTTGGGGGGAGGGG
TCGGCAATTGAACCGGTGCCTAGAGAAGGTGGCGCGGGGTAAACTGGGAAAGTGATGTCGTGTACTGGCT
CCGCCTTTTTCCCGAGGGTGGGGGAGAACCGTATATAAGTGCAGTAGTCGCCGTGAACGTTCTTTTTCGC
AACGGGTTTGCCGCCAGAACACAGGTAAGTGCCGTGTGTGGTTCCCGCGGGCCTGGCCTCTTTACGGGTT
ATGGCCCTTGCGTGCCTTGAATTACTTCCACCTGGCTCCAGTACGTGATTCTTGATCCCGAGCTGGAGCC
AGGGGCGGGCCTTGCGCTTTAGGAGCCCCTTCGCCTCGTGCTTGAGTTGAGGCCTGGCCTGGGCGCTGGG
GCCGCCGCGTGCGAATCTGGTGGCACCTTCGCGCCTGTCTCGCTGCTTTCGATAAGTCTCTAGCCATTTA
AAATTTTTGATGACCTGCTGCGACGCTTTTTTTCTGGCAAGATAGTCTTGTAAATGCGGGCCAGGATCTG
CACACTGGTATTTCGGTTTTTGGGGCCGCGGGCGGCGACGGGGCCCGTGCGTCCCAGCGCACATGTTCGG
CGAGGCGGGGCCTGCGAGCGCGGCCACCGAGAATCGGACGGGGGTAGTCTCAAGCTGGCCGGCCTGCTCT
GGTGCCTGGCCTCGCGCCGCCGTGTATCGCCCCGCCCTGGGCGGCAAGGCTGGCCCGGTCGGCACCAGTT
GCGTGAGCGGAAAGATGGCCGCTTCCCGGCCCTGCTCCAGGGGGCTCAAAATGGAGGACGCGGCGCTCGG
GAGAGCGGGCGGGTGAGTCACCCACACAAAGGAAAGGGGCCTTTCCGTCCTCAGCCGTCGCTTCATGTGA
CTCCACGGAGTACCGGGCGCCGTCCAGGCACCTCGATTAGTTCTGGAGCTTTTGGAGTACGTCGTCTTTA
GGTTGGGGGGAGGGGTTTTATGCGATGGAGTTTCCCCACACTGAGTGGGTGGAGACTGAAGTTAGGCCAG
CTTGGCACTTGATGTAATTCTCCTTGGAATTTGCCCTTTTTGAGTTTGGATCTTGGTTCATTCTCAAGCC
TCAGACAGTGGTTCAAAGTTTTTTTCTTCCATTTCAGGTGTCGTGAACACGTGGCCACCATGGGATGGAG
CTGTATCATCCTCTTCTTGGTAGCAACAGCTACAGGTAAGGGGTTAACAGTAGCAGGCTTGAGGTCTGGA
CATATATATGGGTGACAATGACATCCACTTTGCCTTTCTCTCCACAGGCGCGCACTCCTTTACCGTGAAC
ACCACCGATAGCACTGAGAACGTCATCAAGCCCTTCATGCGCTTCAAGGTGCACATGGAGGGCTCCGTGA
ACGGCCACGAGTTCGAGATCGAGGGCGTGGGCGAGGGCAAGCCCTACGAGGGCACCCAGACCGCCAAGCT
GCAAGTGACCAAGGGCGGCCCCCTGCCCTTCGCCTGGGACATCCTGTCCCCCCAGTTCTTCTACGGCTCC
AAGGCGTACATCAAGCACCCCGCCGACATCCCCGACTACCTCAAGCAGTCCTTCCCCGAGGGCTTCAAGT
GGGAGCGCGTGATGAACTTCGAGGACGGCGGCGTGGTGACCGTGACCCAGGACTCCTCCCTGCAGGACGG
CACCCTCATCTACCACGTGAAGTTCATCGGCGTGAACTTCCCCTCCGACGGCCCCGTAATGCAGAAGAAG
ACTCTGGGCTGGGAGCCCTCCACTGAGCGCAACTACCCCCGCGACGGCGTGCTGAAGGGCGAGAACCACA
TGGCGCTGAAGCTGAAGGGCGGCGGCCACTACCTGTGTGAGTTCAAGTCCATCTACATGGCCAAGAAGCC
CGTGAAGCTGCCCGGCTACCACTACGTGGACTACAAGCTCGACATCACCTCCCACAACGAGGACTACACC
GTGGTGGAGCAGTACGAGCGCGCCGAGGCCCGCCACCACCTGTTCCAGGGAGGATCCAGAGGAGTGCAGG
TGGAAACCATCTCCCCAGGAGACGGGCGCACCTTCCCCAAGCGCGGCCAGACCGTTGTGGTGCACTACAC
CGGGATGCTTGAAGATGGAAAGAAACTAGATTCCTCCCGGGACAGAAACAAGCCCTTTAAGTTTATGCTA
GGCAAGCAGGAGGTGATCCGAGGCTGGGAAGAAGGGGTTGCCCAGATGAGTGTGGGTCAGAGAGCCAAAC
TGACTATATCTCCAGATTATGCCTATGGTGCCACTGGGCACCCAGGCGTTATCCCACCACATGCCACTCT
CGTCTTCGATGTGGAGCTTCTAAAACTGGAATAGTCTAGAAGCTCGCTGATCAGCCTCGACTGTGCCTTC
TAGTTGCCAGCCATCTGTTGTTTGCCCCTCCCCCGTGCCTTCCTTGACCCTGGAAGGTGCCACTCCCACT
GTCCTTTCCTAATAAAATGAGGAAATTGCATCGCATTGTCTGAGTAGGTGTCATTCTATTCTGGGGGGTG
GGGTGGGGCAGGACAGCAAGGGGGAGGATTGGGAAGACAATAGCAGGCATGCTGGGGATGGCCCGGGCTC
TATGGCTTCTGAGGCGGAAAGAACCAGCTGGGGCTCTAGGGGGTATCCCC
[124 nt withheld, positions 2641-2764]
C
[72 nt withheld, positions 2766-2837]
TCCCCCAAAAAACTTGATTA
[49 nt withheld, positions 2858-2906]
CCTTTGACGTTGGAGTCCACGTTCTTT
[37 nt withheld, positions 2934-2970]
ACCCTATCTCGGTCTATTCTTTTGATTTATAAGGGATTTTGCCGATTTCGGCCTATTGGTTAAAAAATGA
GCTGATTTAACAAAAATTTAACGCGAATTAATTCTGTGGAATGTGTGTCAGTTAGGGTGTGGAAAGTCCC
CAGGCTCCCCAGCAGGCAGAAGTATGCAAAGCATGCATCTCAATTAGTCAGCAACCAGGTGTGGAAAGTC
CCCAGGCTCCCCAGCAGGCAGAAGTATGCAAAGCATGCATCTCAATTAGTCAGCAACCATAGTCCCGCCC
CTAACTCCGCCCATCCCGCCCCTAACTCCGCCCAGTTCCGCCCATTCTCCGCCCCTAGGCTGACTAATTT
TTTTTATTTATGCAGAGGCCGAGGCCGCCTCTGCCTCTGAGCTATTCCAGAAGTAGTGAGGAGGCTTTTT
TGGAGGCCTAGGCTTTTGCAAAAAGCTCCCCCCCCGGGAGGTCCACAATGGTTGAACAAGATGGATTGCA
CGCAGGTTCTCCGGCCGCTTGGGTGGAGAGGCTATTCGGCTATGACTGGGCACAACAGACAATCGGCTGC
TCTGATGCCGCCGTGTTCCGGCTGTCAGCGCAGGGGCGCCCGGTTCTTTTTGTCAAGACCGACCTGTCCG
GTGCCCTGAATGAACTCCAGGACGAGGCAGCGCGGCTATCGTGGCTGGCCACGACGGGCGTTCCTTGCGC
AGCTGTGCTCGACGTTGTCACTGAAGCGGGAAGGGACTGGCTGCTATTGGGCGAAGTGCCGGGGCAGGAT
CTCCTGTCATCTCACCTTGCTCCTGCCGAGAAAGTATCCATCATGGCTGATGCAATGCGGCGGCTGCATA
CGCTTGATCCGGCTACCTGCCCATTCGACCACCAAGCGAAACATCGCATCGAGCGAGCACGTACTCGGAT
GGAAGCCGGTCTTGTCGATCAGGATGATCTGGACGAAGAGCATCAGGGGCTCGCGCCAGCCGAACTGTTC
GCCAGGCTCAAGGCGCGTATGCCCGACGGCGAGGATCTCGTCGTGACTCATGGCGATGCCTGCTTGCCGA
ATATCATGGTGGAAAATGGCCGCTTTTCTGGATTCATCGACTGTGGCCGGCTGGGTGTGGCGGACCGCTA
TCAGGACATAGCGTTGGCTACCCGTGATATTGCTGAAGAGCTTGGCGGCGAATGGGCTGACCGCTTCCTC
GTGCTTTACGGTATCGCCGCTCCCGATTCGCAGCGCATCGCCTTCTATCGCCTTCTTGACGAGTTCTTCT
GAGCGGGACTCTGGGGTTCGAAATGACCGACCAAGCGACGCCCAACCTGCCATCACGAGATTTCGATTCC
ACCGCCGCCTTCTATGAAAGGTTGGGCTTCGGAATCGTTTTCCGGGACGCCGGCTGGATGATCCTCCAGC
GCGGGGATCTCATGCTGGAGTTCTTCGCCCACCCCAACTTGTTTATTGCAGCTTATAATGGTTACAAATA
AAGCAATAGCATCACAAATTTCACAAATAAAGCATTTTTTTCACTGCATTCTAGTTGTGGTTTGTCCAAA
CTCATCAATGTATCTTATCATGTCTGTATACCGTCGATCTTTCCGCTTCCTCGCTCACTGACTCGCTGCG
CTCGGTCGTTCGGCTGCGGCGAGCGGTATCAGCTCACTCAAAGGCGGTAATACGGTTATCCACAGAATCA
GGGGATAACGCAGGAAAGAACATGTGAGCAAAAGGCCAGCAAAAGGCCAGGAACCGTAAAAAGGCCGCGT
TGCTGGCGTTTTTCCATAGGCTCCGCCCCCCTGACGAGCATCACAAAAATCGACGCTCAAGTCAGAGGTG
GCGAAACCCGACAGGACTATAAAGATACCAGGCGTTTCCCCCTGGAAGCTCCCTCGTGCGCTCTCCTGTT
CCGACCCTGCCGCTTACCGGATACCTGTCCGCCTTTCTCCCTTCGGGAAGCGTGGCGCTTTCTCATAGCT
CACGCTGTAGGTATCTCAGTTCGGTGTAGGTCGTTCGCTCCAAGCTGGGCTGTATGCACGAACCCCCCGT
TCAGCCCGACCGCTGCGCCTTATCCGGTAACTATCGTCTTGAGTCCAACCCGGTAAGACACGACTTATCG
CCACTGGCAGCAGCCACTGGTAACAGGATTAGCAGAGCGAGGTATGTAGGCGGTGCTACAGAGTTCTTGA
AGTGGTGGCCTAACTACGGCTACACTAGAAGAACAGTATTTGGTATCTGCGCTCTGCTGAAGCCAGTTAC
CTTCGGAAAAAGAGTTGGTAGCTCTTGATCCGGCAAACAAACCACCGCTGGTAGCGGTGGTTTTTTTGTT
TGCAAGCAGCAGATTACGCGCAGAAAAAAAGGATCTCAAGAAGATCCTTTGATCTTTTCTACGGGGTCTG
ACGCTCAGTGGAACGAAAACTCACGTTAAGGGATTTTGGTCATGAGATTATCAAAAAGGATCTTCACCTA
GATCCTTTTAAATTAAAAATGAAGTTTTAAATCAATCTAAAGTATATATGAGTAAACTTGGTCTGACAGT
TACCAATGCTTAATCAGTGAGGCACCTATCTCAGCGATCTGTCTATTTCGTTCATCCATAGTTGCCTGAC
TCCCCGTCGTGTAGATAACTACGATACGGGAGGGCTTACCATCTGGCCCCAGTGCTGCAATGATACCGCG
AGACCCACGCTCACCGGCTCCAGATTTATCAGCAATAAACCAGCCAGCCGGAAGGGCCGAGCGCAGAAGT
GGTCCTGCAACTTTATCCGCCTCCATCCAGTCTATTAATTGTTGCCGGGAAGCTAGAGTAAGTAGTTCGC
CAGTTAATAGTTTGCGCAACGTTGTTGCCATTGCTACAGGCATCGTGGTGTCACGCTCGTCGTTTGGTAT
GGCTTCATTCAGCTCCGGTTCCCAACGATCAAGGCGAGTTACATGATCCCCCATGTTGTGCAAAAAAGCG
GTTAGCTCCTTCGGTCCTCCGATCGTTGTCAGAAGTAAGTTGGCCGCAGTGTTATCACTCATGGTTATGG
CAGCACTGCATAATTCTCTTACTGTCATGCCATCCGTAAGATGCTTTTCTGTGACTGGTGAGTACTCAAC
CAAGTCATTCTGAGAATAGTGTATGCGGCGACCGAGTTGCTCTTGCCCGGCGTCAATACGGGATAATACC
GCGCCACATAGCAGAACTTTAAAAGTGCTCATCATTGGAAAACGTTCTTCGGGGCGAAAACTCTCAAGGA
TCTTACCGCTGTTGAGATCCAGTTCGATGTAACCCACTCGGGCACCCAACTGATCTTCAGCATCTTTTAC
TTTCACCAGCGTTTCTGGGTGAGCAAAAACAGGAAGGCAAAATGCCGCAAAAAAGGGAATAAGGGCGACA
CGGAAATGTTGAATACTCATACTCTTCCTTTTTCAATATTATTGAAGCATTTATCAGGGTTATTGTCTCA
TGAGCGGATACATATTTGAATGTATTTAGAAAAATAAACAAATAGGGGTTCCGCGCACATTTCCCCGAAA
AGTGCCACCTGACGTCAGATCGACGGATCGGGAGATCGGTACCGAATTCAAGCTTCG
Features (pLannotate 1.2.2; 14 found; start..end, strand, type, name):
      4..1166    +  promoter       EF-1α promoter: strong constitutive promoter for human elongation factor EF-1α
   1180..1318    +  sig_peptide    IgH signal sequence: modified signal sequence from the mouse immunoglobulin heavy chain variable region
   1337..2008    +  CDS            E2-Crimson: E2-Crimson is a basic (constitutively fluorescent) far red fluorescent protein published in 2009, derived from Discosoma sp.. It is reported to be a rapidly-maturing tetramer with low acid sensitivity.
   2021..2344    +  CDS            DD-C: destabilization domain that can be stabilized by Shield1 in the ProteoTuner™ system FKBP12 mutant optimized for use as a C-terminal tag
   2371..2578    +  polyA_signal   bGH poly(A) signal: bovine growth hormone polyadenylation signal
   2599..2620    +  promoter       SV40 promoter (fragment): SV40 enhancer and early promoter
   2641..3069    +  rep_origin     f1 ori (sequence partly withheld): f1 bacteriophage origin of replication; arrow indicates direction of (+) strand synthesis
   3083..3412    +  promoter       SV40 promoter: SV40 enhancer and early promoter
   3442..4232    +  CDS            NeoR/KanR (fragment): aminoglycoside phosphotransferase from Tn5; aph(3')-II (or nptII); confers resistance to neomycin, kanamycin, and G418 (Geneticin®)
   4253..4411    +  CDS            ble (fragment): BLE_KLEPN - Experimental evidence at protein level: Swiss-Prot protein existence level 1. Binding protein with a strong affinity to the bleomycin family of antibiotics. Binds to CL990; an antimitotic-antibiotic compound. From Klebsiella pneumoniae.
   4406..4527    +  polyA_signal   SV40 poly(A) signal: SV40 polyadenylation signal
   4731..5319    -  rep_origin     ori: high-copy-number ColE1/pMB1/pBR322/pUC origin of replication
   5490..6350    -  CDS            AmpR: β-lactamase; bla; confers resistance to ampicillin, carbenicillin, and related antibiotics
   6351..6455    -  promoter       AmpR promoter: bla
