[The description below was written by a language model from this plasmid's Addgene catalogue record and pLannotate feature annotations shown in this document.]
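Description:
pEF-pIgH-ESCargo(FTV,Crimson) is a 6.5 kb mammalian expression plasmid built on the pEF/myc/ER backbone that encodes a regulatable fluorescent secretory cargo. It is propagated in E. coli through a high-copy ColE1/pUC-type origin with ampicillin selection (AmpR under its own bla promoter), and it also carries an f1 phage origin. For mammalian cells, an SV40 enhancer/early promoter drives a NeoR/KanR cassette ending in an SV40 poly(A) signal, which would normally allow G418 selection. The annotation tool scores this gene only as a fragment and also flags a short ble fragment just downstream.

The payload is a synthetic fusion expressed from the strong constitutive human EF-1α promoter and terminated by the bovine growth hormone poly(A) signal. It begins with a modified mouse immunoglobulin heavy chain signal sequence supplied by the backbone, which directs the protein into the ER. The depositor notes that an 82-bp intron follows the signal sequence, and that the signal peptide is in frame with the rest of the product after splicing. Next come a short element named FTVNTT in the insert (not separately annotated, and its function is not explained in the record), the far-red tetrameric fluorescent protein E2-Crimson, and a mutant FKBP domain designated FKBP(LV)(C22V). The feature table labels this last segment by similarity as the FKBP12-derived "DD-C" destabilization domain, but the insert name identifies it as a distinct FKBP variant.

The stated purpose is expression of a regulatable secretory cargo in mammalian cells, presumably with the FKBP module providing the point of control and E2-Crimson the readout. The record does not spell out the regulatory mechanism or the controlling ligand.
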