Addgene plasmid #140162: pEF-pIgH-ESCargo(FTV,Crimson)
Purpose: Expresses a regulatable secretory cargo for mammalian cells
Depositing lab: Benjamin Glick. Depositing organization: University of Chicago. Publication: ESCargo: a regulatable fluorescent secretory cargo for diverse model organisms. Casler JC, Zajac AL, Valbuena FM, Sparvoli D, Jeyifous O, Turkewitz AP, Horne-Badovinac S, Green WN, Glick BS. Mol Biol Cell. 2020 Oct 28:mbcE20090591. doi: 10.1091/mbc.E20-09-0591. PubMed 33112725.
Backbone
  Vector backbone: pEF/myc/ER
  Vector type: Mammalian Expression
Growth in bacteria
  Bacterial resistance: Ampicillin, 100 μg/mL
  Growth temperature: 37°C
  Growth strain: DH5alpha
  Copy number: Unknown
Gene/Insert
  Gene/Insert name: piGH-FTVNTT-E2-Crimson-FKBP(LV)(C22V)
  Species: Synthetic
  Promoter: EF-1a
  Tag / fusion protein: ER signal sequence (MGWSCIILFLVATATGAHS) (N terminal on backbone) (N terminal on insert)
  Cloning method: Gibson Cloning
Terms and licenses: Academic/Nonprofit Terms; Industry Terms: Not Available to Industry
Depositor comments: IMPORTANT NOTE: There is an 82-bp intron after the ER signal sequence. The signal sequence will be in frame with the final product.
How to cite: pEF-pIgH-ESCargo(FTV,Crimson) was a gift from Benjamin Glick (Addgene plasmid # 140162 ; http://n2t.net/addgene:140162 ; RRID:Addgene_140162)
