>Addgene plasmid #140162 | pEF-pIgH-ESCargo(FTV,Crimson) | depositor partial sequence | sequence record 271618 | Partial Sequence
ATGGGATGGAGCTGTATCATCCTCTTCTTGGTAGCAACAGCTACAGGTAAGGGGTTAACAGTAGCAGGCT
TGAGGTCTGGACATATATATGGGTGACAATGACATCCACTTTGCCTTTCTCTCCACAGGCGCGCACTCCT
TTACCGTGAACACCACCGATAGCACTGAGAACGTCATCAAGCCCTTCATGCGCTTCAAGGTGCACATGGA
GGGCTCCGTGAACGGCCACGAGTTCGAGATCGAGGGCGTGGGCGAGGGCAAGCCCTACGAGGGCACCCAG
ACCGCCAAGCTGCAAGTGACCAAGGGCGGCCCCCTGCCCTTCGCCTGGGACATCCTGTCCCCCCAGTTCT
TCTACGGCTCCAAGGCGTACATCAAGCACCCCGCCGACATCCCCGACTACCTCAAGCAGTCCTTCCCCGA
GGGCTTCAAGTGGGAGCGCGTGATGAACTTCGAGGACGGCGGCGTGGTGACCGTGACCCAGGACTCCTCC
CTGCAGGACGGCACCCTCATCTACCACGTGAAGTTCATCGGCGTGAACTTCCCCTCCGACGGCCCCGTAA
TGCAGAAGAAGACTCTGGGCTGGGAGCCCTCCACTGAGCGCAACTACCCCCGCGACGGCGTGCTGAAGGG
CGAGAACCACATGGCGCTGAAGCTGAAGGGCGGCGGCCACTACCTGTGTGAGTTCAAGTCCATCTACATG
GCCAAGAAGCCCGTGAAGCTGCCCGGCTACCACTACGTGGACTACAAGCTCGACATCACCTCCCACAACG
AGGACTACACCGTGGTGGAGCAGTACGAGCGCGCCGAGGCCCGCCACCACCTGTTCCAGGGAGGATCCAG
AGGAGTGCAGGTGGAAACCATCTCCCCAGGAGACGGGCGCACCTTCCCCAAGCGCGGCCAGACCGTTGTG
GTGCACTACACCGGGATGCTTGAAGATGGAAAGAAACTAGATTCCTCCCGGGACAGAAACAAGCCCTTTA
AGTTTATGCTAGGCAAGCAGGAGGTGATCCGAGGCTGGGAAGAAGGGGTTGCCCAGATGAGTGTGGGTCA
GAGAGCCAAACTGACTATATCTCCAGATTATGCCTATGGTGCCACTGGGCACCCAGGCGTTATCCCACCA
CATGCCACTCTCGTCTTCGATGTGGAGCTTCTAAAACTGGAATAG
